Addgene plasmid #240100: CNTL-sfGFP
Purpose: SP6-GFP plasmid
Depositing lab: Genevieve Kendall. Depositing organization: Research Institute at Nationwide Children's Hospital. Publication: Rhabdomyosarcoma fusion oncoprotein initially pioneers a neural signature in vivo. Kucinski J, Tallan A, Taslim C, Vontell AM, Silvius KM, Wang M, Cannon MV, Stanton BZ, Kendall GC. Cell Rep. 2025 Jul 22;44(7):115923. doi: 10.1016/j.celrep.2025.115923. Epub 2025 Jul 3. PubMed 40614256.
Backbone
  Vector backbone: pCS2+MCS-P2A-sfGFP
  Backbone manufacturer: Jason Berman (Addgene Plasmid #74668)
  Backbone size w/o insert (bp): 4915
  Total vector size (bp): 4075
  Modifications to backbone: Removed upstream sequences and added Kozak sequence to get GFP in frame
  Vector type: Mammalian Expression
Growth in bacteria
  Bacterial resistance: Ampicillin, 100 μg/mL
  Growth temperature: 37°C
  Growth strain: DH5alpha
  Copy number: Unknown
Gene/Insert
  Gene/Insert name: sfGFP
Terms and licenses: Academic/Nonprofit Terms; Industry Terms: Not Available to Industry
Depositor comments: Please visit https://doi.org/10.1101/2024.07.12.603270 for bioRxiv preprint.
How to cite: CNTL-sfGFP was a gift from Genevieve Kendall (Addgene plasmid # 240100 ; http://n2t.net/addgene:240100 ; RRID:Addgene_240100)
