[The description below was written by a language model from this plasmid's Addgene catalogue record and pLannotate feature annotations shown in this document.]
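Description:
CNTL-sfGFP is a small (about 4.1 kb) control plasmid derived from the pCS2+MCS-P2A-sfGFP backbone, catalogued as a mammalian expression vector and described simply as an "SP6-GFP plasmid". It is propagated in E. coli through a high-copy ColE1/pUC-type origin and selected with ampicillin via the β-lactamase gene and its bla promoter. An f1 phage origin and remnants of lacZα, lacI, the lac promoter/operator and a CAP binding site are also annotated; these are carry-over cloning-vector sequences.

The payload is a superfolder GFP coding sequence, a rapidly maturing green fluorescent protein derived from Aequorea victoria GFP. According to the depositor, sequences upstream of the reporter in the parent vector were removed and a Kozak sequence was added so that GFP is translated in frame on its own. In the feature table an SP6 promoter lies directly upstream of sfGFP on the same strand. A short intervening stretch is auto-annotated as a fragment of a hornet peptide, which is most likely a spurious match to residual linker or P2A-region sequence. An SV40 polyadenylation signal sits just beyond the 3′ end of the reading frame, although it is annotated on the opposite strand, and T7 and T3 promoters flank the cassette.

No CMV or other mammalian promoter is annotated, and the plasmid is smaller than the stated backbone size. The sequence therefore best supports SP6-driven in vitro transcription of sfGFP mRNA, rather than direct expression in mammalian cells. The record does not spell out the application. The name and the associated study of a rhabdomyosarcoma fusion oncoprotein in vivo suggest it serves as the GFP-only control alongside oncoprotein-expressing constructs.
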