Features (pLannotate 1.2.2; 17 found; start..end, strand, type, name):
    249..353     -  promoter       AmpR promoter: bla
    380..430     +  misc_feature   bom (fragment): basis of mobility region from pBR322
    458..886     -  rep_origin     f1 ori (sequence partly withheld): f1 bacteriophage origin of replication; arrow indicates direction of (+) strand synthesis
    890..1047    -  CDS            lacZα (fragment): LacZα fragment of β-galactosidase; lacZ fragment
   1050..1068    +  promoter       T7 promoter: promoter for bacteriophage T7 RNA polymerase
   1165..1183    +  promoter       T3 promoter: promoter for bacteriophage T3 RNA polymerase
   1296..1430    +  polyA_signal   SV40 poly(A) signal: SV40 polyadenylation signal
   1435..1452    +  promoter       T7 promoter (fragment): promoter for bacteriophage T7 RNA polymerase
   1463..2176    -  CDS            Superfolder GFP: Superfolder GFP is a basic (constitutively fluorescent) green fluorescent protein published in 2005, derived from Aequorea victoria. It is reported to be a very rapidly-maturing weak dimer.
   2192..2254    -  CDS            VESPI_VESMG (fragment): Experimental evidence at protein level: Swiss-Prot protein existence level 1. Shows contractile activity on isolated ileum smooth muscle. From Vespa magnifica (Hornet).
   2266..2284    -  promoter       SP6 promoter: promoter for bacteriophage SP6 RNA polymerase
   2326..2342    -  protein_bind   lac operator: The lac repressor binds to the lac operator to inhibit transcription in E. coli. This inhibition can be relieved by adding lactose or isopropyl-β-D-thiogalactopyranoside (IPTG). lac repressor encoded by lacI
   2350..2380    -  promoter       lac promoter: promoter for the E. coli lac operon
   2395..2416    -  protein_bind   CAP binding site: CAP binding activates transcription in the presence of cAMP. E. coli catabolite activator protein
   2429..2521    -  CDS            lacI (fragment): lac repressor; lacI; The lac repressor binds to the lac operator to inhibit transcription in E. coli. This inhibition can be relieved by adding lactose or isopropyl-β-D-thiogalactopyranoside (IPTG).
   2704..3292    -  rep_origin     ori: high-copy-number ColE1/pMB1/pBR322/pUC origin of replication
   3463..248     -  CDS            AmpR (across the origin): β-lactamase; bla; confers resistance to ampicillin, carbenicillin, and related antibiotics
>Addgene plasmid #240100 | CNTL-sfGFP | addgene full sequence | sequence record 486408 | Addgene NGS Result
TCAATACGGGATAATACCGCGCCACATAGCAGAACTTTAAAAGTGCTCATCATTGGAAAACGTTCTTCGG
GGCGAAAACTCTCAAGGATCTTACCGCTGTTGAGATCCAGTTCGATGTAACCCACTCGTGCACCCAACTG
ATCTTCAGCATCTTTTACTTTCACCAGCGTTTCTGGGTGAGCAAAAACAGGAAGGCAAAATGCCGCAAAA
AAGGGAATAAGGGCGACACGGAAATGTTGAATACTCATACTCTTCCTTTTTCAATATTATTGAAGCATTT
ATCAGGGTTATTGTCTCATGAGCGGATACATATTTGAATGTATTTAGAAAAATAAACAAATAGGGGTTCC
GCGCACATTTCCCCGAAAAGTGCCACCTGATGCGGTGTGAAATACCGCACAGATGCGTAAGGAGAAAATA
CCGCATCAGGAAATTGTAAGCGTTAATATTTTGTTAAAATTCGCGTTAAATTTTTGTTAAATCAGCTCAT
TTTTTAACCAATAGGCCGAAATCGGCAAAATCCCTTATAAATCAAAAGAATAGACCGAGATAGGGT
[37 nt withheld, positions 557-593]
AAAGAACGTGGACTCCAACGTCAAAGG
[49 nt withheld, positions 621-669]
T
[91 nt withheld, positions 671-761]
G
[124 nt withheld, positions 763-886]
CCATTCGCCATTCAGGCTGCGCAACTGTTGGGAAGGGCGATCGGTGCGGGCCTCTTCGCTATTACGCCAG
CTGGCGAAAGGGGGATGTGCTGCAAGGCGATTAAGTTGGGTAACGCCAGGGTTTTCCCAGTCACGACGTT
GTAAAACGACGGCCAGTGAATTGTAATACGACTCACTATAGGGCGAATTGGGCCCGACGTCGCATGCTCC
CGGCCGCCATGGCGGCCGCGGGAATTCGATTCAGGAAACAGCTATGACCATGATTACGCCAAGCGCGCAA
TTAACCCTCACTAAAGGGAACAAAAGCTGGGTACCGGGCCCAATGCATTGGCGCCGCGGCCGCGAATTAA
AAAACCTCCCACACCTCCCCCTGAACCTGAAACATAAAATGAATGCAATTGTTGTTGTTAACTTGTTTAT
TGCAGCTTATAATGGTTACAAATAAAGCAATAGCATCACAAATTTCACAAATAAAGCATTTTTTTCACTG
CATTCTAGTTGTGGTTTGTCCAAACTCATCAATGTATCTTATCATGTCTGGATCTACGTAATACGACTCA
CTATAGTTCTAGATTATTTGTAGAGCTCATCCATGCCATGTGTAATCCCAGCAGCAGTTACAAACTCAAG
AAGGACCATGTGGTCACGCTTTTCGTTGGGATCTTTCGACAGGACAGATTGTGTCGACAGGTAATGGTTG
TCTGGTAAAAGGACAGGGCCATCGCCAATTGGAGTATTTTGTTGATAATGGTCTGCTAGTTGAACGGAAC
CATCTTCAACGTTGTGGCGAATTTTGAAGTTAGCTTTGATTCCATTCTTTTGTTTGTCTGCCGTGATGTA
TACATTGTGTGAGTTAAAGTTGTACTCGAGTTTGTGTCCAAGAATGTTTCCATCTTCTTTAAAATCAATA
CCCTTTAACTCGATACGATTAACAAGGGTATCACCTTCAAACTTGACTTCAGCACGCGTCTTGTAGGTCC
CGTCATCTTTGAAAGATATAGTGCGTTCCTGTACATAACCTTCGGGCATGGCACTCTTGAAAAAGTCATG
CCGTTTCATGTGATCCGGATAACGGGAAAAGCATTGAACACCATAGGTCAGAGTAGTGACAAGTGTTGGC
CACGGAACAGGTAGTTTTCCAGTAGTGCAAATAAATTTAAGGGTGAGTTTTCCGTTTGTAGCATCACCTT
CACCCTCTCCACGGACAGAAAATTTGTGCCCATTAACATCACCATCTAATTCAACAAGAATTGGGACAAC
TCCAGTGAAAAGTTCTTCTCCTTTGCTCATGGTGGCGGCAATCACTAGTGAATTCGCGGCCGCCTGCAGG
TCGACCATATGGGAGAGCTCCCAACGCGTTGGATGCATAGCTTGAGTATTCTATAGTGTCACCTAAATAG
CTTGGCGTAATCATGGTCATAGCTGTTTCCTGTGTGAAATTGTTATCCGCTCACAATTCCACACAACATA
CGAGCCGGAAGCATAAAGTGTAAAGCCTGGGGTGCCTAATGAGTGAGCTAACTCACATTAATTGCGTTGC
GCTCACTGCCCGCTTTCCAGTCGGGAAACCTGTCGTGCCAGCTGCATTAATGAATCGGCCAACGCGCGGG
GAGAGGCGGTTTGCGTATTGGGCGCTCTTCCGCTTCCTCGCTCACTGACTCGCTGCGCTCGGTCGTTCGG
CTGCGGCGAGCGGTATCAGCTCACTCAAAGGCGGTAATACGGTTATCCACAGAATCAGGGGATAACGCAG
GAAAGAACATGTGAGCAAAAGGCCAGCAAAAGGCCAGGAACCGTAAAAAGGCCGCGTTGCTGGCGTTTTT
CCATAGGCTCCGCCCCCCTGACGAGCATCACAAAAATCGACGCTCAAGTCAGAGGTGGCGAAACCCGACA
GGACTATAAAGATACCAGGCGTTTCCCCCTGGAAGCTCCCTCGTGCGCTCTCCTGTTCCGACCCTGCCGC
TTACCGGATACCTGTCCGCCTTTCTCCCTTCGGGAAGCGTGGCGCTTTCTCATAGCTCACGCTGTAGGTA
TCTCAGTTCGGTGTAGGTCGTTCGCTCCAAGCTGGGCTGTGTGCACGAACCCCCCGTTCAGCCCGACCGC
TGCGCCTTATCCGGTAACTATCGTCTTGAGTCCAACCCGGTAAGACACGACTTATCGCCACTGGCAGCAG
CCACTGGTAACAGGATTAGCAGAGCGAGGTATGTAGGCGGTGCTACAGAGTTCTTGAAGTGGTGGCCTAA
CTACGGCTACACTAGAAGAACAGTATTTGGTATCTGCGCTCTGCTGAAGCCAGTTACCTTCGGAAAAAGA
GTTGGTAGCTCTTGATCCGGCAAACAAACCACCGCTGGTAGCGGTGGTTTTTTTGTTTGCAAGCAGCAGA
TTACGCGCAGAAAAAAAGGATCTCAAGAAGATCCTTTGATCTTTTCTACGGGGTCTGACGCTCAGTGGAA
CGAAAACTCACGTTAAGGGATTTTGGTCATGAGATTATCAAAAAGGATCTTCACCTAGATCCTTTTAAAT
TAAAAATGAAGTTTTAAATCAATCTAAAGTATATATGAGTAAACTTGGTCTGACAGTTACCAATGCTTAA
TCAGTGAGGCACCTATCTCAGCGATCTGTCTATTTCGTTCATCCATAGTTGCCTGACTCCCCGTCGTGTA
GATAACTACGATACGGGAGGGCTTACCATCTGGCCCCAGTGCTGCAATGATACCGCGAGACCCACGCTCA
CCGGCTCCAGATTTATCAGCAATAAACCAGCCAGCCGGAAGGGCCGAGCGCAGAAGTGGTCCTGCAACTT
TATCCGCCTCCATCCAGTCTATTAATTGTTGCCGGGAAGCTAGAGTAAGTAGTTCGCCAGTTAATAGTTT
GCGCAACGTTGTTGCCATTGCTACAGGCATCGTGGTGTCACGCTCGTCGTTTGGTATGGCTTCATTCAGC
TCCGGTTCCCAACGATCAAGGCGAGTTACATGATCCCCCATGTTGTGCAAAAAAGCGGTTAGCTCCTTCG
GTCCTCCGATCGTTGTCAGAAGTAAGTTGGCCGCAGTGTTATCACTCATGGTTATGGCAGCACTGCATAA
TTCTCTTACTGTCATGCCATCCGTAAGATGCTTTTCTGTGACTGGTGAGTACTCAACCAAGTCATTCTGA
GAATAGTGTATGCGGCGACCGAGTTGCTCTTGCCCGGCG
